Addgene plasmid #64101: pVSVdG-4BFP2
Purpose: Expresses mTagBFP2
Depositing lab: Ian Wickersham. Depositing organization: Massachusetts Institute of Technology.
Backbone
  Vector backbone: pVSV
  Backbone size w/o insert (bp): 13493
  Total vector size (bp): 14195
  Vector type: Mammalian Expression
Growth in bacteria
  Bacterial resistance: Ampicillin, 100 μg/mL
  Growth temperature: 37°C
  Growth strain: DH5alpha
  Copy number: High Copy
Gene/Insert
  Gene/Insert name: mTagBFP2
  Species: Synthetic
  Insert size (bp): 702
  Promoter: CMV
  Cloning method: Unknown
  Sequencing primers: 5′ TCAGTCTCTCCTAATTCCAG; 3′ attgaactcgtcggtctc
Terms and licenses: Academic/Nonprofit Terms; Industry Terms: Not Available to Industry
How to cite: pVSVdG-4BFP2 was a gift from Ian Wickersham (Addgene plasmid # 64101 ; http://n2t.net/addgene:64101 ; RRID:Addgene_64101)
