[The description below was written by a language model from this plasmid's Addgene catalogue record and pLannotate feature annotations shown in this document.]
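Description:
pVSVdG-4BFP2 is a genome plasmid for a glycoprotein-deleted recombinant vesicular stomatitis virus (VSV, Indiana serotype), built on a pBluescript-type backbone and catalogued as a mammalian expression vector of about 14.2 kb. It is maintained in E. coli through a high-copy ColE1/pUC origin with ampicillin selection (AmpR under its own bla promoter). An f1 origin and remnants of the lacZα/lac promoter region and multiple cloning site are left over from the parent cloning vector.

The payload is a full-length viral antigenome cDNA carrying the N, P, M and L genes in their natural order. A 702 bp mTagBFP2 coding sequence occupies the fourth gene position, between M and L, where the G glycoprotein gene would normally lie; the "dG" and "4" in the name fit this arrangement. No G coding sequence is annotated. The antigenome is placed downstream of a CMV enhancer/promoter followed by a T7 promoter, so the primary transcript can be made either by host RNA polymerase II or by T7 polymerase. A hammerhead ribozyme fragment upstream and a hepatitis delta virus ribozyme downstream, followed by a T7 terminator, are positioned to trim the transcript to exact viral termini. Short hits annotated as an HIV-1 LTR fragment and a SET1 tag fragment are probably incidental matches from automated annotation.

Once rescued, the viral L/P polymerase would transcribe the blue fluorescent protein as a viral mRNA, so the CMV promoter drives the genome transcript rather than the reporter directly. The record states the purpose only as expression of mTagBFP2. Because the virus lacks G, it would require an envelope protein supplied in trans to form infectious particles and to spread.
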