Features (pLannotate 1.2.2; 25 found; start..end, strand, type, name):
      3..361     +  rep_origin     f1 ori (sequence partly withheld): f1 bacteriophage origin of replication; arrow indicates direction of (+) strand synthesis
    463..618     -  CDS            lacZα (fragment): LacZα fragment of β-galactosidase; lacZ fragment
    624..652     -  misc_feature   MCS (fragment): pBluescript multiple cloning site
    658..1037    +  enhancer       CMV enhancer: human cytomegalovirus immediate early enhancer
   1038..1241    +  promoter       CMV promoter: human cytomegalovirus (CMV) immediate early promoter
   1237..1270    +  LTR            5' LTR (truncated) (fragment): truncated 5' long terminal repeat (LTR) from HIV-1
   1286..1304    +  promoter       T7 promoter: promoter for bacteriophage T7 RNA polymerase
   1330..1355    +  misc_RNA       sTRSV HHRz (fragment): hammerhead ribozyme from the tobacco ringspot virus satellite RNA (Khvorova et al., 2003)
   1434..2699    +  CDS            N: NCAP_VSIVA - Experimental evidence at protein level: Swiss-Prot protein existence level 1. Encapsidates the genome in a ratio of one N per nine ribonucleotides, protecting it from nucleases. The encapsidated genomic RNA is termed the NC and serves as template for transcription and replication. Nucleocapsid assembly is concommitant with replication, therefore viral replication depends on the intracellular concentration of free N, termed N(0). All replicative products are resistant to nucleases. From Vesicular stomatitis Indiana virus (strain San Juan) (VSIV).
   2766..3560    +  CDS            P: PHOSP_VSIVM - Experimental evidence at protein level: Swiss-Prot protein existence level 1. Essential component of the RNA polymerase transcription and replication complex. Binds the viral ribonucleocapsid and positions the L polymerase on the template. May act as a chaperone for newly synthesized free N protein, so-called N(0). Plays a role in virion assembly (By similarity). From Vesicular stomatitis Indiana virus (strain Mudd-Summers) (VSIV).
   3620..4330    +  CDS            M: MATRX_VSIVG - Experimental evidence at protein level: Swiss-Prot protein existence level 1. Inhibits mRNA nuclear export through direct interaction with host RAE1-NUP98 complex, thereby preventing interferon signaling and establishment of antiviral state in infected cells. Induces cell- rounding, cytoskeleton disorganization and apoptosis in infected cell. Inhibits host transcription, possibly through interaction with host DNA repair factor IIH/TFIIH GTF2H5 subunit (By similarity). From Vesicular stomatitis Indiana virus (strain Glasgow) (VSIV).
   4462..5163    +  CDS            TagBFP: monomeric blue fluorescent protein mammalian codon-optimized
   5296..11622   +  CDS            L: L_VSIVM - Experimental evidence at protein level: Swiss-Prot protein existence level 1. Responsible for RNA synthesis (replicase and transcriptase), cap addition, and cap methylation (By similarity). Performs also the polyadenylation of subgenomic mRNAs by a stuttering mechanism at a slipery stop site present at the end of viral genes (By similarity). The template is composed of the viral RNA tightly encapsidated by the nucleoprotein (N) (By similarity). The viral polymerase binds to the genomic RNA at the 3' leader promoter, thereby initiating either genome replication or mRNA transcription.
  11723..11815   +  ncRNA          HDV ribozyme: Accession: RF00094 - Hepatitis delta virus ribozyme
  11823..11872   +  CDS            SET1 (fragment): solubility-enhancement tag derived from T7 phage gene 10B
  11880..11927   +  terminator     T7 terminator: transcription terminator for bacteriophage T7 RNA polymerase
  11949..11990   -  misc_feature   MCS (fragment): pBluescript multiple cloning site
  12003..12021   -  promoter       T3 promoter: promoter for bacteriophage T3 RNA polymerase
  12064..12086   -  protein_bind   lac operator (fragment): The lac repressor binds to the lac operator to inhibit transcription in E. coli. This inhibition can be relieved by adding lactose or isopropyl-β-D-thiogalactopyranoside (IPTG). lac repressor encoded by lacI
  12090..12120   -  promoter       lac promoter: promoter for the E. coli lac operon
  12135..12156   -  protein_bind   CAP binding site: CAP binding activates transcription in the presence of cAMP. E. coli catabolite activator protein
  12169..12261   -  CDS            lacI (fragment): lac repressor; lacI; The lac repressor binds to the lac operator to inhibit transcription in E. coli. This inhibition can be relieved by adding lactose or isopropyl-β-D-thiogalactopyranoside (IPTG).
  12444..13032   -  rep_origin     ori: high-copy-number ColE1/pMB1/pBR322/pUC origin of replication
  13203..14063   -  CDS            AmpR: β-lactamase; bla; confers resistance to ampicillin, carbenicillin, and related antibiotics
  14064..14168   -  promoter       AmpR promoter: bla
>Addgene plasmid #64101 | pVSVdG-4BFP2 | addgene full sequence | sequence record 109498
GG
[124 nt withheld, positions 3-126]
C
[91 nt withheld, positions 128-218]
A
[49 nt withheld, positions 220-268]
CCTTTGACGTTGGAGTCCACGTTCTTT
[37 nt withheld, positions 296-332]
ACCCTATCTCGGTCTATTCTTTTGATTTATAAGGGATTTTGCCGATTTCGGCCTATTGGTTAAAAAAATG
AGCTGATTTAACAAAAATTTAACGCGAATTTTAACAAAATATTAACGCTTACAATTTCCATTCGCCATTC
AGGCTGCGCAACTGTTGGGAAGGGCGATCGGTGCGGGCCTCTTCGCTATTACGCCAGCTGGCGAAAGGGG
GATGTGCTGCAAGGCGATTAAGTTGGGTAACGCCAGGGTTTTCCCAGTCACGACGTTGTAAAACGACGGC
CAGTGAGCGCGCGATAAGCTTGATATCGAATTCCTGCAGCGCGTTGACATTGATTATTGACTAGTTATTA
ATAGTAATCAATTACGGGGTCATTAGTTCATAGCCCATATATGGAGTTCCGCGTTACATAACTTACGGTA
AATGGCCCGCCTGGCTGACCGCCCAACGACCCCCGCCCATTGACGTCAATAATGACGTATGTTCCCATAG
TAACGCCAATAGGGACTTTCCATTGACGTCAATGGGTGGAGTATTTACGGTAAACTGCCCACTTGGCAGT
ACATCAAGTGTATCATATGCCAAGTACGCCCCCTATTGACGTCAATGACGGTAAATGGCCCGCCTGGCAT
TATGCCCAGTACATGACCTTATGGGACTTTCCTACTTGGCAGTACATCTACGTATTAGTCATCGCTATTA
CCATGGTGATGCGGTTTTGGCAGTACATCAATGGGCGTGGATAGCGGTTTGACTCACGGGGATTTCCAAG
TCTCCACCCCATTGACGTCAATGGGAGTTTGTTTTGGCACCAAAATCAACGGGACTTTCCAAAATGTCGT
AACAACTCCGCCCCATTGACGCAAATGGGCGGTAGGCGTGTACGGTGGGAGGTCTATATAAGCAGAGCTC
TCTGGCTAACTAGAGAACCCACTGCTTACTGGCTTATCGAAATTAATACGACTCACTATAGGGAGACCCA
AGCTGGCTAGATTAAGCGTCTGATGAGTCCGTGAGGACGAAACCCGGCGTACCGGGTCACGAAGACAAAC
AAACCATTATTATCATTAAAAGGCTCAGGAGAAACTTTAACAGTAATCAAAATGTCTGTTACAGTCAAGA
GAATCATTGACAACACAGTCATAGTTCCAAAACTTCCTGCAAATGAGGATCCAGTGGAATACCCGGCAGA
TTACTTCAGAAAATCAAAGGAGATTCCTCTTTACATCAATACTACAAAAAGTTTGTCAGATCTAAGAGGA
TATGTCTACCAAGGCCTCAAATCCGGAAATGTATCAATCATACATGTCAACAGCTACTTGTATGGAGCAT
TAAAGGACATCCGGGGTAAGTTGGATAAAGATTGGTCAAGTTTCGGAATAAACATCGGGAAAGCAGGGGA
TACAATCGGAATATTTGACCTTGTATCCTTGAAAGCCCTGGACGGCGTACTTCCAGATGGAGTATCGGAT
GCTTCCAGAACCAGCGCAGATGACAAATGGTTGCCTTTGTATCTACTTGGCTTATACAGAGTGGGCAGAA
CACAAATGCCTGAATACAGAAAAAAGCTCATGGATGGGCTGACAAATCAATGCAAAATGATCAATGAACA
GTTTGAACCTCTTGTGCCAGAAGGTCGTGACATTTTTGATGTGTGGGGAAATGACAGTAATTACACAAAA
ATTGTCGCTGCAGTGGACATGTTCTTCCACATGTTCAAAAAACATGAATGTGCCTCGTTCAGATACGGAA
CTATTGTTTCCAGATTCAAAGATTGTGCTGCATTGGCAACATTTGGACACCTCTGCAAAATAACCGGAAT
GTCTACAGAAGATGTAACGACCTGGATCTTGAACCGAGAAGTTGCAGATGAAATGGTCCAAATGATGCTT
CCAGGCCAAGAAATTGACAAGGCCGATTCATACATGCCTTATTTGATCGACTTTGGATTGTCTTCTAAGT
CTCCATATTCTTCCGTCAAAAACCCTGCCTTCCACTTCTGGGGGCAATTGACAGCTCTTCTGCTCAGATC
CACCAGAGCAAGGAATGCCCGACAGCCTGATGACATTGAGTATACATCTCTTACTACAGCAGGTTTGTTG
TACGCTTATGCAGTAGGATCCTCTGCCGACTTGGCACAACAGTTTTGTGTTGGAGATAACAAATACACTC
CAGATGATAGTACCGGAGGATTGACGACTAATGCACCGCCACAAGGCAGAGATGTGGTCGAATGGCTCGG
ATGGTTTGAAGATCAAAACAGAAAACCGACTCCTGATATGATGCAGTATGCGAAAAGAGCAGTCATGTCA
CTGCAAGGCCTAAGAGAGAAGACAATTGGCAAGTATGCTAAGTCAGAATTTGACAAATGACCCTATAATT
CTCAGATCACCTATTATATATTATGCTACATATGAAAAAAACTAACAGATATCATGGATAATCTCACAAA
AGTTCGTGAGTATCTCAAGTCCTACTCTCGTCTAGATCAGGCGGTAGGAGAGATAGATGAGATCGAAGCA
CAACGAGCTGAAAAGTCCAATTATGAGTTGTTCCAAGAGGACGGAGTGGAAGAGCATACTAGGCCCTCTT
ATTTTCAGGCAGCAGATGATTCTGACACAGAATCTGAACCAGAAATTGAAGACAATCAAGGCTTGTATGT
ACCAGATCCGGAAGCTGAGCAAGTTGAAGGCTTTATACAGGGGCCTTTAGATGACTATGCAGATGAGGAC
GTGGATGTTGTATTCACTTCGGACTGGAAACAGCCTGAGCTTGAATCCGACGAGCATGGAAAGACCTTAC
GGTTGACATTGCCAGAGGGTTTAAGTGGAGAGCAGAAATCCCAGTGGCTTTTGACGATTAAAGCAGTCGT
TCAAAGTGCCAAACACTGGAATCTGGCAGAGTGCACATTTGAAGCATCGGGAGAAGGGGTCATCATAAAA
AAGCGCCAGATAACTCCGGATGTATATAAGGTCACTCCAGTGATGAACACACATCCGTACCAATCAGAAG
CCGTATCAGATGTTTGGTCTCTCTCAAAGACATCCATGACTTTCCAACCCAAGAAAGCAAGTCTTCAGCC
TCTCACCATATCCTTGGATGAATTGTTCTCATCTAGAGGAGAATTCATCTCTGTCGGAGGTAACGGACGA
ATGTCTCATAAAGAGGCCATCCTGCTCGGTCTGAGGTACAAAAAGTTGTACAATCAGGCGAGAGTCAAAT
ATTCTCTGTAGACTATGAAAAAAAGTAACAGATATCACAATCTAAGTGTTATCCCAATCCATTCATCATG
AGTTCCTTAAAGAAGATTCTCGGTCTGAAGGGGAAAGGTAAGAAATCTAAGAAATTAGGGATCGCACCAC
CCCCTTATGAAGAGGACACTAGCATGGAGTATGCTCCGAGCGCTCCAATTGACAAATCCTATTTTGGAGT
TGACGAGATGGACACCTATGATCCGAATCAATTAAGATATGAGAAATTCTTCTTTACAGTGAAAATGACG
GTTAGATCTAATCGTCCGTTCAGAACATACTCAGATGTGGCAGCCGCTGTATCCCATTGGGATCACATGT
ACATCGGAATGGCAGGGAAACGTCCCTTCTACAAAATCTTGGCTTTTTTGGGTTCTTCTAATCTAAAGGC
CACTCCAGCGGTATTGGCAGATCAAGGTCAACCAGAGTATCACGCTCACTGCGAAGGCAGGGCTTATTTG
CCACATAGGATGGGGAAGACCCCTCCCATGCTCAATGTACCAGAGCACTTCAGAAGACCATTCAATATAG
GTCTTTACAAGGGAACGATTGAGCTCACAATGACCATCTACGATGATGAGTCACTGGAAGCAGCTCCTAT
GATCTGGGATCATTTCAATTCTTCCAAATTTTCTGATTTCAGAGAGAAGGCCTTAATGTTTGGCCTGATT
GTCGAGAAAAAGGCATCTGGAGCGTGGGTCCTGGATTCTATCAGCCACTTCAAATGAGCTAGTCTAGCTT
CCAGCTTCTGAACAATCCCCGGTTTACTCAGTCTCTCCTAATTCCAGCCTTTCGAACAACTAATATCCTG
TCTTTTCTATCCCTATGAAAAAAACTAACAGAGATCGATCTGTTTCCTTGACCCGGGAAAGCCGCCACCA
TGAGCGAGCTGATTAAGGAGAACATGCACATGAAGCTGTACATGGAGGGCACCGTGGACAACCATCACTT
CAAGTGCACATCCGAGGGCGAAGGCAAGCCCTACGAGGGCACCCAGACCATGAGAATCAAGGTGGTCGAG
GGCGGCCCTCTCCCCTTCGCCTTCGACATCCTGGCTACTAGCTTCCTCTACGGCAGCAAGACCTTCATCA
ACCACACCCAGGGCATCCCCGACTTCTTCAAGCAGTCCTTCCCTGAGGGCTTCACATGGGAGAGAGTCAC
CACATACGAAGACGGGGGCGTGCTGACCGCTACCCAGGACACCAGCCTCCAGGACGGCTGCCTCATCTAC
AACGTCAAGATCAGAGGGGTGAACTTCACATCCAACGGCCCTGTGATGCAGAAGAAAACACTCGGCTGGG
AGGCCTTCACCGAGACGCTGTACCCCGCTGACGGCGGCCTGGAAGGCAGAAACGACATGGCCCTGAAGCT
CGTGGGCGGGAGCCATCTGATCGCAAACGCCAAGACCACATATAGATCCAAGAAACCCGCTAAGAACCTC
AAGATGCCTGGCGTCTACTATGTGGACTACAGACTGGAAAGAATCAAGGAGGCCAACAACGAGACCTACG
TCGAGCAGCACGAGGTGGCAGTGGCCAGATACTGCGACCTCCCTAGCAAACTGGGGCACAAGCTTAATTA
ATGAGGCGCGCCTCGCGGCCGCCCTGCACACAGATTCTTCATGTTTGAACCAAATCAACTTGTGATATCA
TGCTCAAAGAGGCCTTAATTATATTTTAATTTTTAATTTTTATGAAAAAAACTAACAGCAATCATGGAAG
TCCACGATTTTGAGACCGACGAGTTCAATGATTTCAATGAAGATGACTATGCCACAAGAGAATTCCTGAA
TCCCGATGAGCGCATGACGTACTTGAATCATGCTGATTACAATTTGAATTCTCCTCTAATTAGTGATGAT
ATTGACAATTTGATCAGGAAATTCAATTCTCTTCCGATTCCCTCGATGTGGGATAGTAAGAACTGGGATG
GAGTTCTTGAGATGTTAACATCATGTCAAGCCAATCCCATCTCAACATCTCAGATGCATAAATGGATGGG
AAGTTGGTTAATGTCTGATAATCATGATGCCAGTCAAGGGTATAGTTTTTTACATGAAGTGGACAAAGAG
GCAGAAATAACATTTGACGTGGTGGAGACCTTCATCCGCGGCTGGGGCAACAAACCAATTGAATACATCA
AAAAGGAAAGATGGACTGACTCATTCAAAATTCTCGCTTATTTGTGTCAAAAGTTTTTGGACTTACACAA
GTTGACATTAATCTTAAATGCTGTCTCTGAGGTGGAATTGCTCAACTTGGCGAGGACTTTCAAAGGCAAA
GTCAGAAGAAGTTCTCATGGAACGAACATATGCAGGATTAGGGTTCCCAGCTTGGGTCCTACTTTTATTT
CAGAAGGATGGGCTTACTTCAAGAAACTTGATATTCTAATGGACCGAAACTTTCTGTTAATGGTCAAAGA
TGTGATTATAGGGAGGATGCAAACGGTGCTATCCATGGTATGTAGAATAGACAACCTGTTCTCAGAGCAA
GACATCTTCTCCCTTCTAAATATCTACAGAATTGGAGATAAAATTGTGGAGAGGCAGGGAAATTTTTCTT
ATGACTTGATTAAAATGGTGGAACCGATATGCAACTTGAAGCTGATGAAATTAGCAAGAGAATCAAGGCC
TTTAGTCCCACAATTCCCTCATTTTGAAAATCATATCAAGACTTCTGTTGATGAAGGGGCAAAAATTGAC
CGAGGTATAAGATTCCTCCATGATCAGATAATGAGTGTGAAAACAGTGGATCTCACACTGGTGATTTATG
GATCGTTCAGACATTGGGGTCATCCTTTTATAGATTATTACACTGGACTAGAAAAATTACATTCCCAAGT
AACCATGAAGAAAGATATTGATGTGTCATATGCAAAAGCACTTGCAAGTGATTTAGCTCGGATTGTTCTA
TTTCAACAGTTCAATGATCATAAAAAGTGGTTCGTGAATGGAGACTTGCTCCCTCATGATCATCCCTTTA
AAAGTCATGTTAAAGAAAATACATGGCCCACAGCTGCTCAAGTTCAAGATTTTGGAGATAAATGGCATGA
ACTTCCGCTGATTAAATGTTTTGAAATACCCGACTTACTAGACCCATCGATAATATACTCTGACAAAAGT
CATTCAATGAATAGGTCAGAGGTGTTGAAACATGTCCGAATGAATCCGAACACTCCTATCCCTAGTAAAA
AGGTGTTGCAGACTATGTTGGACACAAAGGCTACCAATTGGAAAGAATTTCTTAAAGAGATTGATGAGAA
GGGCTTAGATGATGATGATCTAATTATTGGTCTTAAAGGAAAGGAGAGGGAACTGAAGTTGGCAGGTAGA
TTTTTCTCCCTAATGTCTTGGAAATTGCGAGAATACTTTGTAATTACCGAATATTTGATAAAGACTCATT
TCGTCCCTATGTTTAAAGGCCTGACAATGGCGGACGATCTAACTGCAGTCATTAAAAAGATGTTAGATTC
CTCATCCGGCCAAGGATTGAAGTCATATGAGGCAATTTGCATAGCCAATCACATTGATTACGAAAAATGG
AATAACCACCAAAGGAAGTTATCAAACGGCCCAGTGTTCCGAGTTATGGGCCAGTTCTTAGGTTATCCAT
CCTTAATCGAGAGAACTCATGAATTTTTTGAGAAAAGTCTTATATACTACAATGGAAGACCAGACTTGAT
GCGTGTTCACAACAACACACTGATCAATTCAACCTCCCAACGAGTTTGTTGGCAAGGACAAGAGGGTGGA
CTGGAAGGTCTACGGCAAAAAGGATGGAGTATCCTCAATCTACTGGTTATTCAAAGAGAGGCTAAAATCA
GAAACACTGCTGTCAAAGTCTTGGCACAAGGTGATAATCAAGTTATTTGCACACAGTATAAAACGAAGAA
ATCGAGAAACGTTGTAGAATTACAGGGTGCTCTCAATCAAATGGTTTCTAATAATGAGAAAATTATGACT
GCAATCAAAATAGGGACAGGGAAGTTAGGACTTTTGATAAATGACGATGAGACTATGCAATCTGCAGATT
ACTTGAATTATGGAAAAATACCGATTTTCCGTGGAGTGATTAGAGGGTTAGAGACCAAGAGATGGTCACG
AGTGACTTGTGTCACCAATGACCAAATACCCACTTGTGCTAATATAATGAGCTCAGTTTCCACAAATGCT
CTCACCGTAGCTCATTTTGCTGAGAACCCAATCAATGCCATGATACAGTACAATTATTTTGGGACATTTG
CTAGACTCTTGTTGATGATGCATGATCCTGCTCTTCGTCAATCATTGTATGAAGTTCAAGATAAGATACC
GGGCTTGCACAGTTCTACTTTCAAATACGCCATGTTGTATTTGGACCCTTCCATTGGAGGAGTGTCGGGC
ATGTCTTTGTCCAGGTTTTTGATTAGAGCCTTCCCAGATCCCGTAACAGAAAGTCTCTCATTCTGGAGAT
TCATCCATGTACATGCTCGAAGTGAGCATCTGAAGGAGATGAGTGCAGTATTTGGAAACCCCGAGATAGC
CAAGTTTCGAATAACTCACATAGACAAGCTAGTAGAAGATCCAACCTCTCTGAACATCGCTATGGGAATG
AGTCCAGCGAACTTGTTAAAGACTGAGGTTAAAAAATGCTTAATCGAATCAAGACAAACCATCAGGAACC
AGGTGATTAAGGATGCAACCATATATTTGTATCATGAAGAGGATCGGCTCAGAAGTTTCTTATGGTCAAT
AAATCCTCTGTTCCCTAGATTTTTAAGTGAATTCAAATCAGGCACTTTTTTGGGAGTCGCAGACGGGCTC
ATCAGTCTATTTCAAAATTCTCGTACTATTCGGAACTCCTTTAAGAAAAAGTATCATAGGGAATTGGATG
ATTTGATTGTGAGGAGTGAGGTATCCTCTTTGACACATTTAGGGAAACTTCATTTGAGAAGGGGATCATG
TAAAATGTGGACATGTTCAGCTACTCATGCTGACACATTAAGATACAAATCCTGGGGCCGTACAGTTATT
GGGACAACTGTACCCCATCCATTAGAAATGTTGGGTCCACAACATCGAAAAGAGACTCCTTGTGCACCAT
GTAACACATCAGGGTTCAATTATGTTTCTGTGCATTGTCCAGACGGGATCCATGACGTCTTTAGTTCACG
GGGACCATTGCCTGCTTATCTAGGGTCTAAAACATCTGAATCTACATCTATTTTGCAGCCTTGGGAAAGG
GAAAGCAAAGTCCCACTGATTAAAAGAGCTACACGTCTTAGAGATGCTATCTCTTGGTTTGTTGAACCCG
ACTCTAAACTAGCAATGACTATACTTTCTAACATCCACTCTTTAACAGGCGAAGAATGGACCAAAAGGCA
GCATGGGTTCAAAAGAACAGGGTCTGCCCTTCATAGGTTTTCGACATCTCGGATGAGCCATGGTGGGTTC
GCATCTCAGAGCACTGCAGCATTGACCAGGTTGATGGCAACTACAGACACCATGAGGGATCTGGGAGATC
AGAATTTCGACTTTTTATTCCAAGCAACGTTGCTCTATGCTCAAATTACCACCACTGTTGCAAGAGACGG
ATGGATCACCAGTTGTACAGATCATTATCATATTGCCTGTAAGTCCTGTTTGAGACCCATAGAAGAGATC
ACCCTGGACTCAAGTATGGACTACACGCCCCCAGATGTATCCCATGTGCTGAAGACATGGAGGAATGGGG
AAGGTTCGTGGGGACAAGAGATAAAACAGATCTATCCTTTAGAAGGGAATTGGAAGAATTTAGCACCTGC
TGAGCAATCCTATCAAGTCGGCAGATGTATAGGTTTTCTATATGGAGACTTGGCGTATAGAAAATCTACT
CATGCCGAGGACAGTTCTCTATTTCCTCTATCTATACAAGGTCGTATTAGAGGTCGAGGTTTCTTAAAAG
GGTTGCTAGACGGATTAATGAGAGCAAGTTGCTGCCAAGTAATACACCGGAGAAGTCTGGCTCATTTGAA
GAGGCCGGCCAACGCAGTGTACGGAGGTTTGATTTACTTGATTGATAAATTGAGTGTATCACCTCCATTC
CTTTCTCTTACTAGATCAGGACCTATTAGAGACGAATTAGAAACGATTCCCCACAAGATCCCAACCTCCT
ATCCGACAAGCAACCGTGATATGGGGGTGATTGTCAGAAATTACTTCAAATACCAATGCCGTCTAATTGA
AAAGGGAAAATACAGATCACATTATTCACAATTATGGTTATTCTCAGATGTCTTATCCATAGACTTCATT
GGACCATTCTCTATTTCCACCACCCTCTTGCAAATCCTATACAAGCCATTTTTATCTGGGAAAGATAAGA
ATGAGTTGAGAGAGCTGGCAAATCTTTCTTCATTGCTAAGATCAGGAGAGGGGTGGGAAGACATACATGT
GAAATTCTTCACCAAGGACATATTATTGTGTCCAGAGGAAATCAGACATGCTTGCAAGTTCGGGATTGCT
AAGGATAATAATAAAGACATGAGCTATCCCCCTTGGGGAAGGGAATCCAGAGGGACAATTACAACAATCC
CTGTTTATTATACGACCACCCCTTACCCAAAGATGCTAGAGATGCCTCCAAGAATCCAAAATCCCCTGCT
GTCCGGAATCAGGTTGGGCCAATTACCAACTGGCGCTCATTATAAAATTCGGAGTATATTACATGGAATG
GGAATCCATTACAGGGACTTCTTGAGTTGTGGAGACGGCTCCGGAGGGATGACTGCTGCATTACTACGAG
AAAATGTGCATAGCAGAGGAATATTCAATAGTCTGTTAGAATTATCAGGGTCAGTCATGCGAGGCGCCTC
TCCTGAGCCCCCCAGTGCCCTAGAAACTTTAGGAGGAGATAAATCGAGATGTGTAAATGGTGAAACATGT
TGGGAATATCCATCTGACTTATGTGACCCAAGGACTTGGGACTATTTCCTCCGACTCAAAGCAGGCTTGG
GGCTTCAAATTGATTTAATTGTAATGGATATGGAAGTTCGGGATTCTTCTACTAGCCTGAAAATTGAGAC
GAATGTTAGAAATTATGTGCACCGGATTTTGGATGAGCAAGGAGTTTTAATCTACAAGACTTATGGAACA
TATATTTGTGAGAGCGAAAAGAATGCAGTAACAATCCTTGGTCCCATGTTCAAGACGGTCGACTTAGTTC
AAACAGAATTTAGTAGTTCTCAAACGTCTGAAGTATATATGGTATGTAAAGGTTTGAAGAAATTAATCGA
TGAACCCAATCCCGATTGGTCTTCCATCAATGAATCCTGGAAAAACCTGTACGCATTCCAGTCATCAGAA
CAGGAATTTGCCAGAGCAAAGAAGGTTAGTACATACTTTACCTTGACAGGTATTCCCTCCCAATTCATTC
CTGATCCTTTTGTAAACATTGAGACTATGCTACAAATATTCGGAGTACCCACGGGTGTGTCTCATGCGGC
TGCCTTAAAATCATCTGATAGACCTGCAGATTTATTGACCATTAGCCTTTTTTATATGGCGATTATATCG
TATTATAACATCAATCATATCAGAGTAGGACCGATACCTCCGAACCCCCCATCAGATGGAATTGCACAAA
ATGTGGGGATCGCTATAACTGGTATAAGCTTTTGGCTGAGTTTGATGGAGAAAGACATTCCACTATATCA
ACAGTGTTTGGCAGTTATCCAGCAATCATTTCCGATTAGGTGGGAGGCTATTTCAGTAAAAGGAGGATAC
AAGCAGAAGTGGAGTACTAGAGGTGATGGGCTCCCAAAAGATACCCGAATTTCAGACTCCTTGGCCCCAA
TCGGGAACTGGATCAGATCTTTGGAATTGGTCCGAAACCAAGTTCGTCTAAATCCATTCAATAAGATCTT
GTTCAATCAGCTATGTCGTACAGTGGATAATCATTTGAAGTGGTCAAATTTGCGAAAAAACACAGGAATG
ATTGAATGGATCAATGGGCGAATTTCAAAAGAAGACCGGTCTATACTGATGTTGAAGAGTGACCTACATG
AGGAAAACTCTTGGAGAGATTAAAAAATCAGGAGGAGACTCCAAACTTTAAGTATGAAAAAAACTTTGAT
CCTTAAGACCCTCTTGTGGTTTTTATTTTTTTATCTGGTTTTGTGGTCTTCGTGGGTCGGCATGGCATCT
CCACCTCCTCGCGGTCCGACCTGGGCATCCGAAGGAGGACGCACGTCCACTCGGATGGCTAAGGGAGGGG
CGGGGATCCGGCTGCTAACAAAGCCCGAAAGGAAGCTGAGTTGGCTGCTGCCACCGCTGAGCAATAACTA
GCATAACCCCTTGGGGCCTCTAAACGGGTCTTGAGGGGTTTTTTGCTGAAAGGAGGAACTATATCCGGAT
CCACTAGTTCTAGAGCGGCCGCCACCGCGGTGGAGCTCCAGCTTTTGTTCCCTTTAGTGAGGGTTAATTG
CGCGCTTGGCGTAATCATGGTCATAGCTGTTTCCTGTGTGAAATTGTTATCCGCTCACAATTCCACACAA
CATACGAGCCGGAAGCATAAAGTGTAAAGCCTGGGGTGCCTAATGAGTGAGCTAACTCACATTAATTGCG
TTGCGCTCACTGCCCGCTTTCCAGTCGGGAAACCTGTCGTGCCAGCTGCATTAATGAATCGGCCAACGCG
CGGGGAGAGGCGGTTTGCGTATTGGGCGCTCTTCCGCTTCCTCGCTCACTGACTCGCTGCGCTCGGTCGT
TCGGCTGCGGCGAGCGGTATCAGCTCACTCAAAGGCGGTAATACGGTTATCCACAGAATCAGGGGATAAC
GCAGGAAAGAACATGTGAGCAAAAGGCCAGCAAAAGGCCAGGAACCGTAAAAAGGCCGCGTTGCTGGCGT
TTTTCCATAGGCTCCGCCCCCCTGACGAGCATCACAAAAATCGACGCTCAAGTCAGAGGTGGCGAAACCC
GACAGGACTATAAAGATACCAGGCGTTTCCCCCTGGAAGCTCCCTCGTGCGCTCTCCTGTTCCGACCCTG
CCGCTTACCGGATACCTGTCCGCCTTTCTCCCTTCGGGAAGCGTGGCGCTTTCTCATAGCTCACGCTGTA
GGTATCTCAGTTCGGTGTAGGTCGTTCGCTCCAAGCTGGGCTGTGTGCACGAACCCCCCGTTCAGCCCGA
CCGCTGCGCCTTATCCGGTAACTATCGTCTTGAGTCCAACCCGGTAAGACACGACTTATCGCCACTGGCA
GCAGCCACTGGTAACAGGATTAGCAGAGCGAGGTATGTAGGCGGTGCTACAGAGTTCTTGAAGTGGTGGC
CTAACTACGGCTACACTAGAAGGACAGTATTTGGTATCTGCGCTCTGCTGAAGCCAGTTACCTTCGGAAA
AAGAGTTGGTAGCTCTTGATCCGGCAAACAAACCACCGCTGGTAGCGGTGGTTTTTTTGTTTGCAAGCAG
CAGATTACGCGCAGAAAAAAAGGATCTCAAGAAGATCCTTTGATCTTTTCTACGGGGTCTGACGCTCAGT
GGAACGAAAACTCACGTTAAGGGATTTTGGTCATGAGATTATCAAAAAGGATCTTCACCTAGATCCTTTT
AAATTAAAAATGAAGTTTTAAATCAATCTAAAGTATATATGAGTAAACTTGGTCTGACAGTTACCAATGC
TTAATCAGTGAGGCACCTATCTCAGCGATCTGTCTATTTCGTTCATCCATAGTTGCCTGACTCCCCGTCG
TGTAGATAACTACGATACGGGAGGGCTTACCATCTGGCCCCAGTGCTGCAATGATACCGCGAGACCCACG
CTCACCGGCTCCAGATTTATCAGCAATAAACCAGCCAGCCGGAAGGGCCGAGCGCAGAAGTGGTCCTGCA
ACTTTATCCGCCTCCATCCAGTCTATTAATTGTTGCCGGGAAGCTAGAGTAAGTAGTTCGCCAGTTAATA
GTTTGCGCAACGTTGTTGCCATTGCTACAGGCATCGTGGTGTCACGCTCGTCGTTTGGTATGGCTTCATT
CAGCTCCGGTTCCCAACGATCAAGGCGAGTTACATGATCCCCCATGTTGTGCAAAAAAGCGGTTAGCTCC
TTCGGTCCTCCGATCGTTGTCAGAAGTAAGTTGGCCGCAGTGTTATCACTCATGGTTATGGCAGCACTGC
ATAATTCTCTTACTGTCATGCCATCCGTAAGATGCTTTTCTGTGACTGGTGAGTACTCAACCAAGTCATT
CTGAGAATAGTGTATGCGGCGACCGAGTTGCTCTTGCCCGGCGTCAATACGGGATAATACCGCGCCACAT
AGCAGAACTTTAAAAGTGCTCATCATTGGAAAACGTTCTTCGGGGCGAAAACTCTCAAGGATCTTACCGC
TGTTGAGATCCAGTTCGATGTAACCCACTCGTGCACCCAACTGATCTTCAGCATCTTTTACTTTCACCAG
CGTTTCTGGGTGAGCAAAAACAGGAAGGCAAAATGCCGCAAAAAAGGGAATAAGGGCGACACGGAAATGT
TGAATACTCATACTCTTCCTTTTTCAATATTATTGAAGCATTTATCAGGGTTATTGTCTCATGAGCGGAT
ACATATTTGAATGTATTTAGAAAAATAAACAAATAGGGGTTCCGCGCACATTTCCCCGAAAAGTGCCACC
TG
