>Addgene plasmid #64101 | pVSVdG-4BFP2 | addgene partial sequence | sequence record 109151 | mTagBFP-R 5'-gtgccctccatgtacagctt-3'
GGCGGCTTTCCCGGGTCAAGGAAACAGATCGATCTCTGTTAGTTTTTTTCATAGGGATAGAAAAGACAGG
ATATTAGTTGTTCGAAAGGCTGGAATTAGGAGAGACTGAGTAAACCGGGGATTGTTCAGAAGCTGGAAGC
TAGACTAGCTCATTTGAAGTGGCTGATAGAATCCAGGACCCACGCTCCAGATGCCTTTTTCTCGACAATC
AGGCCAAACATTAAGGCCTTCTCTCTGAAATCAGAAAATTTGGAAGAATTGAAATGATCCCAGATCATAG
GAGCTGCTTCCAGTGACTCATCATCGTAGATGGTCATTGTGAGCTCAATCGTTCCCTTGTAAAGACCTAT
ATTGAATGGTCTTCTGAAGTGCTCTGGTACATTGAGCATGGGAGGGGTCTTCCCCATCCTATGTGGCAAA
TAAGCCCTGCCTTCGCAGTGAGCGTGATACTCTGGTTGACCTTGATCTGCCAATACCGCTGGAGTGGCCT
TTAGATTAGAAGAACCCAAAAAAGCCAAGATTTTGTAGAAGGGACGTTTCCCTGCCATTCCGATGTACAT
GTGATCCCAATGGGATACAGCGGCTGCCACATCTGAGTATGTTCTGAACGGACGATTAGATCTAACCGTC
ATTTTCACTGTAAAGAAGAATTTCTCATATCTTAATTGATTCGGATCATAGGTGTCCATCTCGTCAACTC
CAAAATAGGATTTGTCAATTGGAGCGCTCGGAGCATACTCCATGCTAGTGTCCTCTTCATAAGG
