>Addgene plasmid #64101 | pVSVdG-4BFP2 | addgene partial sequence | sequence record 109496 | BFP-F 5'-CCTTCACCGAGACGCTGTA-3'
CCTGAAGCTCGTGGGCGGGAGCCATCTGATCGCAAACGCCAAGACCACATATAGATCCAAGAAACCCGCT
AAGAACCTCAAGATGCCTGGCGTCTACTATGTGGACTACAGACTGGAAAGAATCAAGGAGGCCAACAACG
AGACCTACGTCGAGCAGCACGAGGTGGCAGTGGCCAGATACTGCGACCTCCCTAGCAAACTGGGGCACAA
GCTTAATTAATGAGGCGCGCCTCGCGGCCGCCCTGCACACAGATTCTTCATGTTTGAACCAAATCAACTT
GTGATATCATGCTCAAAGAGGCCTTAATTATATTTTAATTTTTAATTTTTATGAAAAAAACTAACAGCAA
TCATGGAAGTCCACGATTTTGAGACCGACGAGTTCAATGATTTCAATGAAGATGACTATGCCACAAGAGA
ATTCCTGAATCCCGATGAGCGCATGACGTACTTGAATCATGCTGATTACAATTTGAATTCTCCTCTAATT
AGTGATGATATTGACAATTTGATCAGGAAATTCAATTCTCTTCCGATTCCCTCGATGTGGGATAGTAAGA
ACTGGGATGGAGTTCTTGAGATGTTAACATCATGTCAAGCCAATCCCATCTCAACATCTCAGATGCATAA
ATGGATGGGAAGTTGGTTAATGTCTGATAATCATGATGCCAGTCAAGGGTATAGTTTTTTACATGAAGTG
GACAAAGAGGCAGAAATAACATTTGACGTGGTGGAGACCTTCATCCGCGGCTGGGGCAACAAACCAATTG
AATACATCAAA
